>Addgene plasmid #225931 | 4_T7-mScarlet3-RitC | addgene full sequence | sequence record 451743 | Addgene NGS Result
TAATACGACTCACTATAGGGCGAATTGGGTAAAGTGCAAGTTAAAGTGAATCAATTAAAAGTAACCAGCA
ACCAAGTAAATCAACTGCAACTACTGAAATCTGCCAAGAAGTAATTATTGAATACAAGAAGAGAACTCTG
GGCGCCACAACCATGGATAGCACCGAGGCAGTGATCAAGGAGTTCATGCGGTTCAAGGTGCACATGGAGG
GCTCCATGAACGGCCACGAGTTCGAGATCGAGGGCGAGGGCGAGGGCCGCCCCTACGAGGGCACCCAGAC
CGCCAAGCTGAGGGTGACCAAGGGTGGCCCCCTGCCCTTCTCCTGGGACATCCTGTCCCCTCAGTTCATG
TACGGCTCCAGGGCCTTCACGAAGCACCCCGCCGACATCCCCGACTACTGGAAGCAGTCCTTCCCCGAGG
GCTTCAAGTGGGAGCGCGTGATGAACTTCGAGGACGGCGGCGCTGTGTCCGTGGCCCAGGACACCTCCCT
GGAGGACGGCACCCTGATCTACAAGGTGAAGCTCCGCGGCACCAACTTCCCTCCTGACGGCCCCGTAATG
CAGAAGAAGACAATGGGCTGGGAAGCATCCACCGAGCGGTTGTACCCCGAGGACGTCGTGCTGAAGGGCG
ACATTAAGATGGCCCTGCGCCTGAAGGACGGCGGTCGCTACCTGGCGGACTTCAAGACCACCTACAGGGC
CAAGAAGCCCGTGCAGATGCCCGGCGCTTTCAACATCGACCGCAAGTTGGACATCACATCCCACAACGAG
GACTACACCGTGGTGGAACAGTACGAACGCTCCGTGGCCCGCCACTCCACCGGCGGCTCCGGTGGCTCCG
TCGACCACAAGAAAAAGTCAAAGTGTCCCTTTTTTGAGACATCTGCTGCATACCGCTACTATATTGATGA
TGTTTTCCATGCCCTTGTACGGGAGATACGTAGGAAAGAAAAGGAGGCAGTACTGGCCATGGAGAAAAAA
TCTAAGCCCAAAAACAGTGTATGGAAGAGGCTAAAATCACCATTCCGGAAGAAGAAAGATTCAGTAACTT
AAGCGATCGCTATCGATGTTATAAGTTCTGAACCGAGAAAGAGGGGAGAATGTAGAGCCGATAGCTGCCC
AATACTGCCACGCCCCCAGCAGCCCAGGCATGGAAAATAATACAGAGAAAATCCACACTTATTAGGTGCT
ACTGTAATTTTTTTTAAATCGCTTAAAATTATTCGGCGTTTGCCTAGTGCAAGGCCCATTTATGGACAAT
TGTTTGCCAAACTCAAAGTTTGCCGGTCGGAGGAAAAGTTACAACGCCAAAATGTGTTGAAAAATGCAAA
AGAAATTATTAAAAACATTAAAAAATTATTAAATAATCTATGTAATTCTTGAATGTAAACTCTGTGTAAA
TACTAAAAATGAAAAACAAAATGGAAAGCGTAGATGGAGAACAGTTGAATCGTTATATATTTAAATTAAT
ATTGCATTTATTTCCAAATTACAGTGGGAGAAGCGCTGACCGACTTCTTGCAGTGTACTCTCGAAATAAA
ACCCCTGTCTGTACCACGTAAAACCCCTACTAAAAATTAGTCTCGCCCGCTGCTCACAGTTAGTTTAGTT
CAATTATACGCTACTGTTTAATTTATTAACTGTACTTATTAATGCGCGTCATGAATAATGATTGACTGTC
CCTTATTTTTTTTTTTTGCTAATTTCTGTATTAAATTTAATGATTTACCATAAAAATATAAATAAAAATG
ACGGTCGAGTTGTAAAATTAATAAAAAAAAAAAACGAATGCTGCGGCCGCAGGCTAGGTGGAGGCTCAGT
GATGATAAGTCTGCGATGGTGGATGCATGTGTCATGGTCATAGCTGTTTCCTGTGTGAAATTGTTATCCG
CTCAGAGGGCACAATCCTATTCCGCGCTATCCGACAATCTCCAAGACATTAGGTGGAGTTCAGTTCGGCG
TATGGCATATGTCGCTGGAAAGAACATGTGAGCAAAAGGCCAGCAAAAGGCCAGGAACCGTAAAAAGGCC
GCGTTGCTGGCGTTTTTCCATAGGCTCCGCCCCCCTGACGAGCATCACAAAAATCGACGCTCAAGTCAGA
GGTGGCGAAACCCGACAGGACTATAAAGATACCAGGCGTTTCCCCCTGGAAGCTCCCTCGTGCGCTCTCC
TGTTCCGACCCTGCCGCTTACCGGATACCTGTCCGCCTTTCTCCCTTCGGGAAGCGTGGCGCTTTCTCAT
AGCTCACGCTGTAGGTATCTCAGTTCGGTGTAGGTCGTTCGCTCCAAGCTGGGCTGTGTGCACGAACCCC
CCGTTCAGCCCGACCGCTGCGCCTTATCCGGTAACTATCGTCTTGAGTCCAACCCGGTAAGACACGACTT
ATCGCCACTGGCAGCAGCCACTGGTAACAGGATTAGCAGAGCGAGGTATGTAGGCGGTGCTACAGAGTTC
TTGAAGTGGTGGCCTAACTACGGCTACACTAGAAGAACAGTATTTGGTATCTGCGCTCTGCTGAAGCCAG
TTACCTTCGGAAAAAGAGTTGGTAGCTCTTGATCCGGCAAACAAACCACCGCTGGTAGCGGTGGTTTTTT
TGTTTGCAAGCAGCAGATTACGCGCAGAAAAAAAGGATCTCAAGAAGATCCTTTGATCTTTTCTACGGGG
TCTGACGCTCTATTCAACAAAGCCGCCGTCCCGTCAAGTCAGCGTAAATGGGTAGGGGGCTTCAAATCGT
CCTCGTGATACCAATTCGGAGCCTGCTTTTTTGTACAAACTTGTTGATAATGGCAATTCAAGGATCTTCA
CCTAGATCCTTTTAAATTAAAAATGAAGTTTTAAATCAATCTAAAGTATATATGAGTAAACTTGGTCTGA
CAGTTACCAATGCTTAATCAGTGAGGCACCTATCTCAGCGATCTGTCTATTTCGTTCATCCATAGTTGCC
TGACTCCCCGTCGTGTAGATAACTACGATACGGGAGGGCTTACCATCTGGCCCCAGTGCTGCAATGATAC
CGCGAGAGCCACGCTCACCGGCTCCAGATTTATCAGCAATAAACCAGCCAGCCGGAAGGGCCGAGCGCAG
AAGTGGTCCTGCAACTTTATCCGCCTCCATCCAGTCTATTAATTGTTGCCGGGAAGCTAGAGTAAGTAGT
TCGCCAGTTAATAGTTTGCGCAACGTTGTTGCCATTGCTACAGGCATCGTGGTGTCACGCTCGTCGTTTG
GTATGGCTTCATTCAGCTCCGGTTCCCAACGATCAAGGCGAGTTACATGATCCCCCATGTTGTGCAAAAA
AGCGGTTAGCTCCTTCGGTCCTCCGATCGTTGTCAGAAGTAAGTTGGCCGCAGTGTTATCACTCATGGTT
ATGGCAGCACTGCATAATTCTCTTACTGTCATGCCATCCGTAAGATGCTTTTCTGTGACTGGTGAGTACT
CAACCAAGTCATTCTGAGAATAGTGTATGCGGCGACCGAGTTGCTCTTGCCCGGCGTCAATACGGGATAA
TACCGCGCCACATAGCAGAACTTTAAAAGTGCTCATCATTGGAAAACGTTCTTCGGGGCGAAAACTCTCA
AGGATCTTACCGCTGTTGAGATCCAGTTCGATGTAACCCACTCGTGCACCCAACTGATCTTCAGCATCTT
TTACTTTCACCAGCGTTTCTGGGTGAGCAAAAACAGGAAGGCAAAATGCCGCAAAAAAGGGAATAAGGGC
GACACGGAAATGTTGAATACTCATACTCTTCCTTTTTCAATATTATTGAAGCATTTATCAGGGTTATTGT
CTCATGAGCGGATACATATTTGAATGTATTTAGAAAAATAAACAAATAGGGGTTCCGCGCACATTTCCCC
GAAAAGTGCCAGATACCTGAAACAAAACCCATCGTACGGCCAAGGAAGTCTCCAATAACTGTGATCCACC
ACAAGCGCCAGGGTTTTCCCAGTCACGACGTTGTAAAACGACGGCCAGTCATGCATAATCCGCACGCATC
TGGAATAAGGAAGTGCCATTCCGCCTGACCT
Features (pLannotate 1.2.2; 9 found; start..end, strand, type, name):
      1..19      +  promoter       T7 promoter: promoter for bacteriophage T7 RNA polymerase
     29..140     +  promoter       hsp70 promoter (fragment): Drosophila melanogaster hsp70Bb promoter
    153..823     +  CDS            mScarlet-2I (fragment): mScarlet-I derivative in which the N- and C-termini have been modified to reduce cytotoxicity (Valbuena et al., 2020) preserves the original mammalian codon optimization
    864..1049    +  CDS            RIT1 (fragment): RIT1_HUMAN - Also known as RIBB, RIT, ROC1. Experimental evidence at protein level: Swiss-Prot protein existence level 1. Plays a crucial role in coupling NGF stimulation to the activation of both EPHB2 and MAPK14 signaling pathways and in NGF- dependent neuronal differentiation. Involved in ELK1 transactivation through the Ras-MAPK signaling cascade that mediates a wide variety of cellular functions, including cell proliferation, survival, and differentiation. From Homo sapiens (Human).
   2045..2633    -  rep_origin     ori: high-copy-number ColE1/pMB1/pBR322/pUC origin of replication
   2750..2774    -  protein_bind   attB1: mutant version of attB; recombination site for the Gateway® BP reaction BP Clonase™
   2874..3734    -  CDS            AmpR: β-lactamase; bla; confers resistance to ampicillin, carbenicillin, and related antibiotics
   3735..3839    -  promoter       AmpR promoter: bla
   3926..3969    -  CDS            lacZα (fragment): LacZα fragment of β-galactosidase; lacZ fragment
