[The description below was written by a language model from this plasmid's Addgene catalogue record and pLannotate feature annotations shown in this document.]
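Description:
4_T7-mScarlet3-RitC is a 4,021 bp in vitro transcription template built by gene synthesis in a Twist Bioscience pTwist backbone. It is maintained in E. coli as a high-copy plasmid through a ColE1/pUC-type origin and is selected with ampicillin via the β-lactamase gene and its native promoter. The annotation also picks up a short lacZα fragment and an attB1-like Gateway site in the backbone; these appear to be vector remnants and have no stated role in the construct's use.

The synthetic insert, recorded as about 1.8 kb, begins with a bacteriophage T7 promoter that allows run-off synthesis of mRNA with T7 RNA polymerase. Immediately downstream lies a short fragment matching the Drosophila hsp70Bb promoter region. Given its position between the T7 promoter and the coding sequence, it may act as a 5′ leader in the transcript, although the record does not say so. The open reading frame encodes the red fluorescent protein mScarlet3 (matched by the automated annotation to a related mScarlet-I derivative) fused at its C-terminus to a fragment of human RIT1. This is the RitC tail, which serves as the membrane localisation signal. The feature table leaves roughly a kilobase between the end of the RIT1 fragment and the origin unannotated, so any 3′ UTR or polyadenylation-related sequences there are not described.

According to the record, the plasmid is used to produce mRNA encoding a membrane-targeted mScarlet3. The associated publication concerns labelling the cell membrane in established and emerging model organisms.
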