Addgene plasmid #225931: 4_T7-mScarlet3-RitC
Purpose: In vitro synthesis of mRNA for fluorescent protein mScarlet3 tagged with the H-RitC membrane localisation signal
Depositing lab: Michalis Averof. Depositing organization: Institut de Genomique Fonctionnelle de Lyon (IGFL). Publication: Targeting the cell membrane in established and emerging model organisms. Karapidaki I, Handberg-Thorsager M, Momose T, Yasuo H, Genikhovich G, Assaf S, Deleau C, Pang Y, Pavlich C, Lohmann B, Rusciano ML, Stranges M, Mathieu J, Zilliox M, Ustyantsev K, Salmon B, Laplace-Builhe B, Koenig M, Colgren JJ, Arnone MI, Berezikov E, Brunet T, Bucher G, Burkhardt P, Dickinson DJ, Houliston E, Huisken J, Leclere L, Averof M. bioRxiv [Preprint]. 2025 Nov 29:2024.11.12.623055. doi: 10.1101/2024.11.12.623055. PubMed 41279658.
Backbone
  Vector backbone: pTwist
  Backbone manufacturer: Twist Bioscience
  Total vector size (bp): 4021
  Vector type: In vitro transcription
Growth in bacteria
  Bacterial resistance: Ampicillin, 100 μg/mL
  Growth temperature: 37°C
  Growth strain: DH5alpha
  Copy number: High Copy
Gene/Insert
  Gene/Insert name: mScarlet3-RitC
  Species: Synthetic
  Insert size (bp): 1800
  Promoter: T7
  Cloning method: Gene Synthesis
  Sequencing primers: 5′ n/a
Terms and licenses: Academic/Nonprofit Terms; Industry Terms: Not Available to Industry
Depositor comments: Please visit https://doi.org/10.1101/2024.11.12.623055 for bioRxiv preprint.
How to cite: 4_T7-mScarlet3-RitC was a gift from Michalis Averof (Addgene plasmid # 225931 ; http://n2t.net/addgene:225931 ; RRID:Addgene_225931)
