>Addgene plasmid #225931 | 4_T7-mScarlet3-RitC | depositor partial sequence | sequence record 442668 | pTwist backbone
AGGCTAGGTGGAGGCTCAGTGATGATAAGTCTGCGATGGTGGATGCATGTGTCATGGTCATAGCTGTTTC
CTGTGTGAAATTGTTATCCGCTCAGAGGGCACAATCCTATTCCGCGCTATCCGACAATCTCCAAGACATT
AGGTGGAGTTCAGTTCGGCGTATGGCATATGTCGCTGGAAAGAACATGTGAGCAAAAGGCCAGCAAAAGG
CCAGGAACCGTAAAAAGGCCGCGTTGCTGGCGTTTTTCCATAGGCTCCGCCCCCCTGACGAGCATCACAA
AAATCGACGCTCAAGTCAGAGGTGGCGAAACCCGACAGGACTATAAAGATACCAGGCGTTTCCCCCTGGA
AGCTCCCTCGTGCGCTCTCCTGTTCCGACCCTGCCGCTTACCGGATACCTGTCCGCCTTTCTCCCTTCGG
GAAGCGTGGCGCTTTCTCATAGCTCACGCTGTAGGTATCTCAGTTCGGTGTAGGTCGTTCGCTCCAAGCT
GGGCTGTGTGCACGAACCCCCCGTTCAGCCCGACCGCTGCGCCTTATCCGGTAACTATCGTCTTGAGTCC
AACCCGGTAAGACACGACTTATCGCCACTGGCAGCAGCCACTGGTAACAGGATTAGCAGAGCGAGGTATG
TAGGCGGTGCTACAGAGTTCTTGAAGTGGTGGCCTAACTACGGCTACACTAGAAGAACAGTATTTGGTAT
CTGCGCTCTGCTGAAGCCAGTTACCTTCGGAAAAAGAGTTGGTAGCTCTTGATCCGGCAAACAAACCACC
GCTGGTAGCGGTGGTTTTTTTGTTTGCAAGCAGCAGATTACGCGCAGAAAAAAAGGATCTCAAGAAGATC
CTTTGATCTTTTCTACGGGGTCTGACGCTCTATTCAACAAAGCCGCCGTCCCGTCAAGTCAGCGTAAATG
GGTAGGGGGCTTCAAATCGTCCTCGTGATACCAATTCGGAGCCTGCTTTTTTGTACAAACTTGTTGATAA
TGGCAATTCAAGGATCTTCACCTAGATCCTTTTAAATTAAAAATGAAGTTTTAAATCAATCTAAAGTATA
TATGAGTAAACTTGGTCTGACAGTTACCAATGCTTAATCAGTGAGGCACCTATCTCAGCGATCTGTCTAT
TTCGTTCATCCATAGTTGCCTGACTCCCCGTCGTGTAGATAACTACGATACGGGAGGGCTTACCATCTGG
CCCCAGTGCTGCAATGATACCGCGAGAGCCACGCTCACCGGCTCCAGATTTATCAGCAATAAACCAGCCA
GCCGGAAGGGCCGAGCGCAGAAGTGGTCCTGCAACTTTATCCGCCTCCATCCAGTCTATTAATTGTTGCC
GGGAAGCTAGAGTAAGTAGTTCGCCAGTTAATAGTTTGCGCAACGTTGTTGCCATTGCTACAGGCATCGT
GGTGTCACGCTCGTCGTTTGGTATGGCTTCATTCAGCTCCGGTTCCCAACGATCAAGGCGAGTTACATGA
TCCCCCATGTTGTGCAAAAAAGCGGTTAGCTCCTTCGGTCCTCCGATCGTTGTCAGAAGTAAGTTGGCCG
CAGTGTTATCACTCATGGTTATGGCAGCACTGCATAATTCTCTTACTGTCATGCCATCCGTAAGATGCTT
TTCTGTGACTGGTGAGTACTCAACCAAGTCATTCTGAGAATAGTGTATGCGGCGACCGAGTTGCTCTTGC
CCGGCGTCAATACGGGATAATACCGCGCCACATAGCAGAACTTTAAAAGTGCTCATCATTGGAAAACGTT
CTTCGGGGCGAAAACTCTCAAGGATCTTACCGCTGTTGAGATCCAGTTCGATGTAACCCACTCGTGCACC
CAACTGATCTTCAGCATCTTTTACTTTCACCAGCGTTTCTGGGTGAGCAAAAACAGGAAGGCAAAATGCC
GCAAAAAAGGGAATAAGGGCGACACGGAAATGTTGAATACTCATACTCTTCCTTTTTCAATATTATTGAA
GCATTTATCAGGGTTATTGTCTCATGAGCGGATACATATTTGAATGTATTTAGAAAAATAAACAAATAGG
GGTTCCGCGCACATTTCCCCGAAAAGTGCCAGATACCTGAAACAAAACCCATCGTACGGCCAAGGAAGTC
TCCAATAACTGTGATCCACCACAAGCGCCAGGGTTTTCCCAGTCACGACGTTGTAAAACGACGGCCAGTC
ATGCATAATCCGCACGCATCTGGAATAAGGAAGTGCCATTCCGCCTGACCT
