>Addgene plasmid #225931 | 4_T7-mScarlet3-RitC | depositor partial sequence | sequence record 442782 | insert
TAATACGACTCACTATAGGGCGAATTGGGTAAAGTGCAAGTTAAAGTGAATCAATTAAAAGTAACCAGCA
ACCAAGTAAATCAACTGCAACTACTGAAATCTGCCAAGAAGTAATTATTGAATACAAGAAGAGAACTCTG
GGCGCCACAACCATGGATAGCACCGAGGCAGTGATCAAGGAGTTCATGCGGTTCAAGGTGCACATGGAGG
GCTCCATGAACGGCCACGAGTTCGAGATCGAGGGCGAGGGCGAGGGCCGCCCCTACGAGGGCACCCAGAC
CGCCAAGCTGAGGGTGACCAAGGGTGGCCCCCTGCCCTTCTCCTGGGACATCCTGTCCCCTCAGTTCATG
TACGGCTCCAGGGCCTTCACGAAGCACCCCGCCGACATCCCCGACTACTGGAAGCAGTCCTTCCCCGAGG
GCTTCAAGTGGGAGCGCGTGATGAACTTCGAGGACGGCGGCGCTGTGTCCGTGGCCCAGGACACCTCCCT
GGAGGACGGCACCCTGATCTACAAGGTGAAGCTCCGCGGCACCAACTTCCCTCCTGACGGCCCCGTAATG
CAGAAGAAGACAATGGGCTGGGAAGCATCCACCGAGCGGTTGTACCCCGAGGACGTCGTGCTGAAGGGCG
ACATTAAGATGGCCCTGCGCCTGAAGGACGGCGGTCGCTACCTGGCGGACTTCAAGACCACCTACAGGGC
CAAGAAGCCCGTGCAGATGCCCGGCGCTTTCAACATCGACCGCAAGTTGGACATCACATCCCACAACGAG
GACTACACCGTGGTGGAACAGTACGAACGCTCCGTGGCCCGCCACTCCACCGGCGGCTCCGGTGGCTCCG
TCGACCACAAGAAAAAGTCAAAGTGTCCCTTTTTTGAGACATCTGCTGCATACCGCTACTATATTGATGA
TGTTTTCCATGCCCTTGTACGGGAGATACGTAGGAAAGAAAAGGAGGCAGTACTGGCCATGGAGAAAAAA
TCTAAGCCCAAAAACAGTGTATGGAAGAGGCTAAAATCACCATTCCGGAAGAAGAAAGATTCAGTAACTT
AAGCGATCGCTATCGATGTTATAAGTTCTGAACCGAGAAAGAGGGGAGAATGTAGAGCCGATAGCTGCCC
AATACTGCCACGCCCCCAGCAGCCCAGGCATGGAAAATAATACAGAGAAAATCCACACTTATTAGGTGCT
ACTGTAATTTTTTTTAAATCGCTTAAAATTATTCGGCGTTTGCCTAGTGCAAGGCCCATTTATGGACAAT
TGTTTGCCAAACTCAAAGTTTGCCGGTCGGAGGAAAAGTTACAACGCCAAAATGTGTTGAAAAATGCAAA
AGAAATTATTAAAAACATTAAAAAATTATTAAATAATCTATGTAATTCTTGAATGTAAACTCTGTGTAAA
TACTAAAAATGAAAAACAAAATGGAAAGCGTAGATGGAGAACAGTTGAATCGTTATATATTTAAATTAAT
ATTGCATTTATTTCCAAATTACAGTGGGAGAAGCGCTGACCGACTTCTTGCAGTGTACTCTCGAAATAAA
ACCCCTGTCTGTACCACGTAAAACCCCTACTAAAAATTAGTCTCGCCCGCTGCTCACAGTTAGTTTAGTT
CAATTATACGCTACTGTTTAATTTATTAACTGTACTTATTAATGCGCGTCATGAATAATGATTGACTGTC
CCTTATTTTTTTTTTTTGCTAATTTCTGTATTAAATTTAATGATTTACCATAAAAATATAAATAAAAATG
ACGGTCGAGTTGTAAAATTAATAAAAAAAAAAAACGAATGCTGCGGCCGC
